>Addgene plasmid #242439 | AGG1984 UbL40-Bs | addgene full sequence | sequence record 486152 | Addgene NGS Result
AACAAACCACCGCTGGTAGCGGTGGTTTTTTTGTTTGCAAGCAGCAGATTACGCGCAGAAAAAAAGGATC
TCAAGAAGATCCTTTGATCTTTTCTACGGGGTCTGACGCTCTATTCAACAAAGCCGCCGTCCCGTCAAGT
CAGCGTAAATGGGTAGGGGGCTTCAAATCGTCCTCGTGATACCAATTCGGAGCCTGCTTTTTTGTACAAA
CTTGTTGATAATGGCAATTCAAGGATCTTCACCTAGATCCTTTTAAATTAAAAATGAAGTTTTAAATCAA
TCTAAAGTATATATGAGTAAACTTGGTCTGACAGTTACCAATGCTTAATCAGTGAGGCACCTATCTCAGC
GATCTGTCTATTTCGTTCATCCATAGTTGCCTGACTCCCCGTCGTGTAGATAACTACGATACGGGAGGGC
TTACCATCTGGCCCCAGTGCTGCAATGATACCGCGAGAGCCACGCTCACCGGCTCCAGATTTATCAGCAA
TAAACCAGCCAGCCGGAAGGGCCGAGCGCAGAAGTGGTCCTGCAACTTTATCCGCCTCCATCCAGTCTAT
TAATTGTTGCCGGGAAGCTAGAGTAAGTAGTTCGCCAGTTAATAGTTTGCGCAACGTTGTTGCCATTGCT
ACAGGCATCGTGGTGTCACGCTCGTCGTTTGGTATGGCTTCATTCAGCTCCGGTTCCCAACGATCAAGGC
GAGTTACATGATCCCCCATGTTGTGCAAAAAAGCGGTTAGCTCCTTCGGTCCTCCGATCGTTGTCAGAAG
TAAGTTGGCCGCAGTGTTATCACTCATGGTTATGGCAGCACTGCATAATTCTCTTACTGTCATGCCATCC
GTAAGATGCTTTTCTGTGACTGGTGAGTACTCAACCAAGTCATTCTGAGAATAGTGTATGCGGCGACCGA
GTTGCTCTTGCCCGGCGTCAATACGGGATAATACCGCGCCACATAGCAGAACTTTAAAAGTGCTCATCAT
TGGAAAACGTTCTTCGGGGCGAAAACTCTCAAGGATCTTACCGCTGTTGAGATCCAGTTCGATGTAACCC
ACTCGTGCACCCAACTGATCTTCAGCATCTTTTACTTTCACCAGCGTTTCTGGGTGAGCAAAAACAGGAA
GGCAAAATGCCGCAAAAAAGGGAATAAGGGCGACACGGAAATGTTGAATACTCATACTCTTCCTTTTTCA
ATATTATTGAAGCATTTATCAGGGTTATTGTCTCATGAGCGGATACATATTTGAATGTATTTAGAAAAAT
AAACAAATAGGGGTTCCGCGCACATTTCCCCGAAAAGTGCCAGATACCTGAAACAAAACCCATCGTACGG
CCAAGGAAGTCTCCAATAACTGTGATCCACCACAAGCGCCAGGGTTTTCCCAGTCACGACGTTGTAAAAC
GACGGCCAGTCATGCATAATCCGCACGCATCTGGAATAAGGAAGTGCCATTCCGCCTGACCTCTTGCATG
CGTGCACAGAATATGATTGCATTTCATGACCGGGTATCCGTTCGGCGCAGGCCGCTGAACTGAAATTCAG
TTTTGACAGCTCCACTGACTTCAAGCTCTTTTTCACCGAAACACATCTCGGAAGAGACACGTTGGGAAAG
AGTAAGTTTGATTTTTGCCGTTTTTCGTGGATTTTTAGTGATAATTCGTGGTTTTTTTATGCTAGCAACC
TAAATTATTGATAGCTAAAGTTAGAAATTGTGAAATATTGTTGAAATTCCCACATTATTCGTAGTTTATT
CGATTTGTTGTAGTTGATGCATTCTAACCTCAATGTGGTTTCGTCTCCGTCCAATTCCGATGTTATTGTC
CAGTTCGTTAATTTTTGGTGTTTTCTCCCCGACTTTTCCACAGACTGATCCAAGATGAAGAAGGCCGTGA
TCAACGGAGAACAGATCCGTTCGATCTCGGATCTGCACCAGACCCTGAAGAAGGAACTGGCCCTGCCGGA
ATACTACGGAGAAAACCTGGATGCCCTGTGGGATTGCCTGACCGGATGGGTGGAATACCCGCTGGTGCTG
GAATGGCGGCAGTTCGAACAGTCGAAGCAGCTGACCGAAAACGGAGCCGAATCGGTGCTGCAGGTGTTCC
GTGAAGCCAAGGCCGAAGGAGCCGATATCACCATCATCCTGTCGGGTGCCGGAGACTATAAGGACCACGA
CGGAGACTACAAGGATCATGATATTGATTACAAAGACGATGACGATAAGTAACTAGCTGATGATCATAAT
CAGCCATACCACATTTGTAGAGGTTTTACTTGCTTTAAAAAACCTCCCACACCTCCCCCTGAACCTGAAA
CATAAAATGAATGCAATTGTTGTTGTTAACTTGTTTATTGCAGCTTATAATGGTTACAAATAAAGCAATA
GCATCACAAATTTCACAAATAAAGCATTTTTTTCACTGCATTCTAGTTGTGGTTTGTCCAAACTCATCAA
TGTATCTTAAGGCTAGGTGGAGGCTCAGTGATGATAAGTCTGCGATGGTGGATGCATGTGTCATGGTCAT
AGCTGTTTCCTGTGTGAAATTGTTATCCGCTCAGAGGGCACAATCCTATTCCGCGCTATCCGACAATCTC
CAAGACATTAGGTGGAGTTCAGTTCGGCGTATGGCATATGTCGCTGGAAAGAACATGTGAGCAAAAGGCC
AGCAAAAGGCCAGGAACCGTAAAAAGGCCGCGTTGCTGGCGTTTTTCCATAGGCTCCGCCCCCCTGACGA
GCATCACAAAAATCGACGCTCAAGTCAGAGGTGGCGAAACCCGACAGGACTATAAAGATACCAGGCGTTT
CCCCCTGGAAGCTCCCTCGTGCGCTCTCCTGTTCCGACCCTGCCGCTTACCGGATACCTGTCCGCCTTTC
TCCCTTCGGGAAGCGTGGCGCTTTCTCATAGCTCACGCTGTAGGTATCTCAGTTCGGTGTAGGTCGTTCG
CTCCAAGCTGGGCTGTGTGCACGAACCCCCCGTTCAGCCCGACCGCTGCGCCTTATCCGGTAACTATCGT
CTTGAGTCCAACCCGGTAAGACACGACTTATCGCCACTGGCAGCAGCCACTGGTAACAGGATTAGCAGAG
CGAGGTATGTAGGCGGTGCTACAGAGTTCTTGAAGTGGTGGCCTAACTACGGCTACACTAGAAGAACAGT
ATTTGGTATCTGCGCTCTGCTGAAGCCAGTTACCTTCGGAAAAAGAGTTGGTAGCTCTTGATCCGGCA
Features (pLannotate 1.2.2; 8 found; start..end, strand, type, name):
    191..215     -  protein_bind   attB1: mutant version of attB; recombination site for the Gateway® BP reaction BP Clonase™
    315..1175    -  CDS            AmpR: β-lactamase; bla; confers resistance to ampicillin, carbenicillin, and related antibiotics
   1176..1280    -  promoter       AmpR promoter: bla
   1367..1410    -  CDS            lacZα (fragment): LacZα fragment of β-galactosidase; lacZ fragment
   1875..2144    +  CDS            BARS_BACAM: Experimental evidence at protein level: Swiss-Prot protein existence level 1. Inhibitor of the ribonuclease barnase. Forms a one-to-one non-covalent complex. From Bacillus amyloliquefaciens (Bacillus velezensis).
   2230..2315    +  CDS            large T antigen (fragment): large T antigen from SV40 (simian virus 40)
   2338..2459    +  polyA_signal   SV40 poly(A) signal: SV40 polyadenylation signal
   2704..74      -  rep_origin     ori (across the origin): high-copy-number ColE1/pMB1/pBR322/pUC origin of replication
