[The description below was written by a language model from this plasmid's Addgene catalogue record and pLannotate feature annotations shown in this document.]
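Description:
AGG1984 UbL40-Bs is a small (about 3.2 kb) insect expression plasmid built on the synthetic pTwist-Amp cloning backbone. It is maintained in E. coli as a high-copy plasmid through a ColE1/pUC-type origin of replication and is selected with ampicillin via the β-lactamase gene and its native bla promoter. The annotation also picks up backbone remnants, namely a Gateway attB1 site and a short lacZα fragment, which have no evident role in the payload's function.

The payload is a single expression cassette in which the Aedes aegypti UbL40 promoter drives barstar. Barstar is the Bacillus amyloliquefaciens protein that binds the ribonuclease barnase in a tight one-to-one non-covalent complex and neutralises its activity. The promoter itself is not called by the automated annotation, but the catalogue entry states it. It presumably lies in the unannotated stretch immediately upstream of the barstar coding sequence. Downstream of barstar is an SV40-derived 3' region, comprising a short large T antigen fragment that is part of that viral segment and the SV40 polyadenylation signal, which provides transcript termination and processing. No tag, fluorescent marker, transposon arms or integration sites are annotated, so the construct appears suited to transient expression or co-delivery rather than to germline transformation on its own.

The record associates the plasmid with work adapting the barnase-barstar toxin-antidote pair for genetic biocontrol of Aedes aegypti. In that setting, a barstar source driven by a mosquito promoter would serve as the antidote component, protecting cells or tissues from barnase-mediated toxicity.
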