Addgene plasmid #242439: AGG1984 UbL40-Bs
Purpose: Ae aegypti UbL40 promoter expressing barstar
Depositing lab: Luke Alphey. Depositing organization: University of York. Publication: Harnessing the highly adaptable barnase-barstar system for genetic biocontrol of Aedes aegypti. Nevard K, Ang JXD, Anderson MAE, Gonzalez E, Shackleford L, Alphey L. Commun Biol. 2025 Aug 4;8(1):1154. doi: 10.1038/s42003-025-08588-6. PubMed 40760041.
Backbone
  Vector backbone: pTwist-Amp
  Backbone manufacturer: Twist Bioscience
  Vector type: Insect Expression
Growth in bacteria
  Bacterial resistance: Ampicillin, 100 μg/mL
  Growth temperature: 37°C
  Growth strain: DH5alpha
  Copy number: High Copy
Gene/Insert
  Gene/Insert name: Barstar
Terms and licenses: Academic/Nonprofit Terms; Industry Terms: Not Available to Industry
How to cite: AGG1984 UbL40-Bs was a gift from Luke Alphey (Addgene plasmid # 242439 ; http://n2t.net/addgene:242439 ; RRID:Addgene_242439)
